>Addgene plasmid #82124 | pDONR223_GRB10_WT | addgene full sequence | sequence record 164654 | Addgene NGS Result
CTTTCCTGCGTTATCCCCTGATTCTGTGGATAACCGTATTACCGCCTTTGAGTGAGCTGATACCGCTCGC
CGCAGCCGAACGACCGAGCGCAGCGAGTCAGTGAGCGAGGAAGCGGAAGAGCGCCCAATACGCAAACCGC
CTCTCCCCGCGCGTTGGCCGATTCATTAATGCAGCTGGCACGACAGGTTTCCCGACTGGAAAGCGGGCAG
TGAGCGCAACGCAATTAATACGCGTACCGCTAGCCAGGAAGAGTTTGTAGAAACGCAAAAAGGCCATCCG
TCAGGATGGCCTTCTGCTTAGTTTGATGCCTGGCAGTTTATGGCGGGCGTCCTGCCCGCCACCCTCCGGG
CCGTTGCTTCACAACGTTCAAATCCGCTCCCGGCGGATTTGTCCTACTCAGGAGAGCGTTCACCGACAAA
CAACAGATAAAACGAAAGGCCCAGTCTTCCGACTGAGCCTTTCGTTTTATTTGATGCCTGGCAGTTCCCT
ACTCTCGCGTTAACGCTAGCATGGATGTTTTCCCAGTCACGACGTTGTAAAACGACGGCCAGTCTTAAGC
TCGGGCCCCAAATAATGATTTTATTTTGACTGATAGTGACCTGTTCGTTGCAACAAATTGATGAGCAATG
CTTTTTTATAATGCCAACTTTGTACAAAAAAGTTGGCACCATGAATGCATCCCTGGAGAGCCTGTACTCG
GCCTGCAGCATGCAGTCAGACACGGTGCCCCTCCTGCAGAATGGCCAGCATGCCCGCAGCCAGCCTCGGG
CTTCAGGCCCTCCTCGGTCCATCCAGCCACAGGTGTCCCCAAGGCAGAGGGTGCAGCGCTCCCAGCCTGT
GCACATCCTCGCTGTCAGGCGCCTTCAGGAGGAAGACCAGCAGTTTAGAACCTCATCTCTGCCGGCCATC
CCCAATCCTTTTCCTGAACTCTGTGGCCCTGGGAGCCCCCCTGTGCTCACGCCGGGTTCTTTACCTCCGA
GCCAGGCCGCCGCAAAGCAGGATGTTAAAGTCTTTAGTGAAGATGGGACAAGCAAAGTGGTGGAGATTCT
AGCAGACATGACAGCCAGAGACCTGTGCCAATTGCTGGTTTACAAAAGTCACTGTGTGGATGACAACAGC
TGGACACTAGTGGAGCACCACCCGCACCTAGGATTAGAGAGGTGCTTGGAAGACCATGAGCTGGTGGTCC
AGGTGGAGAGTACCATGGCCAGTGAGAGTAAATTTCTATTCAGGAAGAATTACGCAAAATACGAGTTCTT
TAAAAATCCCATGAATTTCTTCCCAGAACAGATGGTTACTTGGTGCCAGCAGTCAAATGGCAGTCAAACC
CAGCTTTTGCAGAATTTTCTGAACTCCAGTAGTTGTCCTGAAATTCAAGGGTTTTTGCATGTGAAAGAGC
TGGGAAAGAAATCATGGAAAAAGCTGTATGTGTGTTTGCGGAGATCTGGCCTTTATTGCTCCACCAAGGG
AACTTCAAAGGAACCCAGACACCTGCAGCTGCTGGCCGACCTGGAGGACAGCAACATCTTCTCCCTGATC
GCTGGCAGGAAGCAGTACAACGCCCCTACAGACCACGGGCTCTGCATAAAGCCAAACAAAGTCAGGAATG
AAACTAAAGAGCTGAGGTTGCTCTGTGCAGAGGACGAGCAAACCAGGACGTGCTGGATGACAGCGTTCAG
ACTCCTCAAGTATGGAATGCTCCTTTACCAGAATTACCGAATCCCTCAGCAGAGGAAGGCCTTGCTGTCC
CCGTTCTCGACGCCAGTGCGCAGTGTCTCCGAGAACTCCCTCGTGGCAATGGATTTTTCTGGGCAAACAG
GACGCGTGATAGAGAATCCGGCGGAGGCCCAGAGCGCAGCCCTGGAGGAGGGCCACGCCTGGAGGAAGCG
AAGCACACGGATGAACATCCTAGGTAGCCAAAGTCCCCTCCACCCTTCTACCCTAAGTACAGTGATTCAC
AGGACACAGCACTGGTTTCACGGGAGGATCTCCAGGGAGGAATCCCACAGGATCATTAAACAGCAAGGGC
TCGTGGATGGGCTTTTTCTCCTCCGTGACAGCCAGAGTAATCCAAAGGCATTTGTACTCACACTGTGTCA
TCACCAGAAAATTAAAAATTTCCAGATCTTACCTTGCGAGGACGACGGGCAGACGTTCTTCAGCCTAGAT
GACGGGAACACCAAATTCTCTGACCTGATCCAGCTGGTTGACTTTTACCAGCTGAACAAAGGAGTCCTGC
CTTGCAAACTCAAGCACCACTGCATCCGAGTGGCCTTATGATTGCCAACTTTCTTGTACAAAGTTGGCAT
TATAAGAAAGCATTGCTTATCAATTTGTTGCAACGAACAGGTCACTATCAGTCAAAATAAAATCATTATT
TGCCATCCAGCTGATATCCCCTATAGTGAGTCGTATTACATGGTCATAGCTGTTTCCTGGCAGCTCTGGC
CCGTGTCTCAAAATCTCTGATGTTACATTGCACAAGATAAAAATATATCATCATGCCTCCTCTAGACCAG
CCAGGACAGAAATGCCTCGACTTCGCTGCTACCCAAGGTTGCCGGGTGACGCACACCGTGGAAACGGATG
AAGGCACGAACCCAGTGGACATAAGCCTGTTCGGTTCGTAAGCTGTAATGCAAGTAGCGTATGCGCTCAC
GCAACTGGTCCAGAACCTTGACCGAACGCAGCGGTGGTAACGGCGCAGTGGCGGTTTTCATGGCTTGTTA
TGACTGTTTTTTTGGGGTACAGTCTATGCCTCGGGCATCCAAGCAGCAAGCGCGTTACGCCGTGGGTCGA
TGTTTGATGTTATGGAGCAGCAACGATGTTACGCAGCAGGGCAGTCGCCCTAAAACAAAGTTAAACATTA
TGAGGGAAGCGGTGATCGCCGAAGTATCGACTCAACTATCAGAGGTAGTTGGCGTCATCGAGCGCCATCT
CGAACCGACGTTGCTGGCCGTACATTTGTACGGCTCCGCAGTGGATGGCGGCCTGAAGCCACACAGTGAT
ATTGATTTGCTGGTTACGGTGACCGTAAGGCTTGATGAAACAACGCGGCGAGCTTTGATCAACGACCTTT
TGGAAACTTCGGCTTCCCCTGGAGAGAGCGAGATTCTCCGCGCTGTAGAAGTCACCATTGTTGTGCACGA
CGACATCATTCCGTGGCGTTATCCAGCTAAGCGCGAACTGCAATTTGGAGAATGGCAGCGCAATGACATT
CTTGCAGGTATCTTCGAGCCAGCCACGATCGACATTGATCTGGCTATCTTGCTGACAAAAGCAAGAGAAC
ATAGCGTTGCCTTGGTAGGTCCAGCGGCGGAGGAACTCTTTGATCCGGTTCCTGAACAGGATCTATTTGA
GGCGCTAAATGAAACCTTAACGCTATGGAACTCGCCGCCCGACTGGGCTGGCGATGAGCGAAATGTAGTG
CTTACGTTGTCCCGCATTTGGTACAGCGCAGTAACCGGCAAAATCGCGCCGAAGGATGTCGCTGCCGACT
GGGCAATGGAGCGCCTGCCGGCCCAGTATCAGCCCGTCATACTTGAAGCTAGACAGGCTTATCTTGGACA
AGAAGAAGATCGCTTGGCCTCGCGCGCAGATCAGTTGGAAGAATTTGTCCACTACGTGAAAGGCGAGATC
ACCAAGGTAGTCGGCAAATAACCCTCGAGCCACCCATGACCAAAATCCCTTAACGTGAGTTACGCGTCGT
TCCACTGAGCGTCAGACCCCGTAGAAAAGATCAAAGGATCTTCTTGAGATCCTTTTTTTCTGCGCGTAAT
CTGCTGCTTGCAAACAAAAAAACCACCGCTACCAGCGGTGGTTTGTTTGCCGGATCAAGAGCTACCAACT
CTTTTTCCGAAGGTAACTGGCTTCAGCAGAGCGCAGATACCAAATACTGTTCTTCTAGTGTAGCCGTAGT
TAGGCCACCACTTCAAGAACTCTGTAGCACCGCCTACATACCTCGCTCTGCTAATCCTGTTACCAGTGGC
TGCTGCCAGTGGCGATAAGTCGTGTCTTACCGGGTTGGACTCAAGACGATAGTTACCGGATAAGGCGCAG
CGGTCGGGCTGAACGGGGGGTTCGTGCACACAGCCCAGCTTGGAGCGAACGACCTACACCGAACTGAGAT
ACCTACAGCGTGAGCTATGAGAAAGCGCCACGCTTCCCGAAGGGAGAAAGGCGGACAGGTATCCGGTAAG
CGGCAGGGTCGGAACAGGAGAGCGCACGAGGGAGCTTCCAGGGGGAAACGCCTGGTATCTTTATAGTCCT
GTCGGGTTTCGCCACCTCTGACTTGAGCGTCGATTTTTGTGATGCTCGTCAGGGGGGCGGAGCCTATGGA
AAAACGCCAGCAACGCGGCCTTTTTACGGTTCCTGGCCTTTTGCTGGCCTTTTGCTCACATGTT
Features (pLannotate 1.2.2; 12 found; start..end, strand, type, name):
    121..213     +  CDS            lacI (fragment): lac repressor; lacI; The lac repressor binds to the lac operator to inhibit transcription in E. coli. This inhibition can be relieved by adding lactose or isopropyl-β-D-thiogalactopyranoside (IPTG).
    268..295     -  terminator     rrnB T2 terminator: transcription terminator T2 from the E. coli rrnB gene
    427..470     +  terminator     rrnB T1 terminator: Escherichia coli rrnB; transcription terminator T1 from the E. coli rrnB gene
    517..553     -  CDS            lacZα (fragment): LacZα fragment of β-galactosidase; lacZ fragment
    570..665     +  protein_bind   attL3: mutant version of attL; recombination site for the Gateway® LR reaction LR Clonase™
    662..2278    +  CDS            GRB10 (fragment): GRB10_HUMAN - Also known as GRBIR, KIAA0207. Experimental evidence at protein level: Swiss-Prot protein existence level 1. Adapter protein which modulates coupling of a number of cell surface receptor kinases with specific signaling pathways. Binds to, and suppress signals from, activated receptors tyrosine kinases, including the insulin (INSR) and insulin-like growth factor (IGF1R) receptors. The inhibitory effect can be achieved by 2 mechanisms: interference with the signaling pathway and increased receptor degradation. Delays and reduces AKT1 phosphorylation in response to insulin stimulati
   2286..2381    -  protein_bind   attL3: mutant version of attL; recombination site for the Gateway® LR reaction LR Clonase™
   2400..2418    -  promoter       T7 promoter: promoter for bacteriophage T7 RNA polymerase
   2608..2631    +  promoter       Pc promoter (fragment): intI1 (promoter lies within the coding sequence); class 1 integron promoter
   2807..2863    +  CDS            GmR (fragment): gentamycin acetyltransferase; aacC1; confers resistance to gentamycin
   2870..3661    +  CDS            SmR: aminoglycoside adenylyltransferase (Murphy, 1985); aadA; confers resistance to spectinomycin and streptomycin
   3754..4342    +  rep_origin     ori: high-copy-number ColE1/pMB1/pBR322/pUC origin of replication
