[The description below was written by a language model from this plasmid's Addgene catalogue record and pLannotate feature annotations shown in this document.]
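Description:
pDONR223_GRB10_WT is a Gateway entry clone built on the Invitrogen pDONR223 backbone, carrying the wild-type human GRB10 open reading frame (reference transcript NM_001001550.2) as part of the Target Accelerator Plasmid Collection. The sequenced plasmid is about 4.4 kb. It replicates in E. coli from a high-copy ColE1/pUC-type origin and is selected with spectinomycin through the aadA (SmR) aminoglycoside adenylyltransferase gene. This gene sits downstream of a class 1 integron Pc promoter fragment and a short remnant of a gentamicin resistance gene. The small lacI and lacZα fragments annotated elsewhere are likewise backbone remnants rather than functional parts.

The GRB10 coding sequence, roughly 1.6 kb, lies between two attL-type recombination sites in opposite orientations. The automated annotation labels both as attL3, which is probably only the closest match for the annotation tool rather than their exact identity. These sites allow the ORF to be moved by an LR Clonase reaction into any compatible Gateway destination vector. The clone is in the "closed" configuration, with a stop codon immediately after the insert, so it suits native or N-terminally tagged expression but not C-terminal fusions. No promoter drives the insert in this vector. The rrnB T1 and T2 terminators upstream insulate the cassette from read-through transcription, and a T7 promoter lies just beyond the downstream att site, pointing back toward the insert.

GRB10 encodes an adapter protein that binds activated receptor tyrosine kinases, including the insulin and IGF1 receptors, and dampens their signalling. This wild-type clone serves as the reference allele for studies comparing cancer-associated variants, after transfer into expression vectors for functional or morphological profiling assays.
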