Addgene plasmid #82124: pDONR223_GRB10_WT
Purpose: Gateway Donor vector containing GRB10 , part of the Target Accelerator Plasmid Collection.
Depositing lab: Jesse Boehm & William Hahn & David Root. Depositing organization: Broad Institute. Publication: Systematic Functional Interrogation of Rare Cancer Variants Identifies Oncogenic Alleles. Kim E, Ilic N, Shrestha Y, Zou L, Kamburov A, Zhu C, Yang X, Lubonja R, Tran N, Nguyen C, Lawrence MS, Piccioni F, Bagul M, Doench JG, Chouinard CR, Wu X, Hogstrom L, Natoli T, Tamayo P, Horn H, Corsello SM, Lage K, Root DE, Subramanian A, Golub TR, Getz G, Boehm JS, Hahn WC. Cancer Discov. 2016 Jul;6(7):714-26. doi: 10.1158/2159-8290.CD-16-0160. Epub 2016 May 4. PubMed 27147599.
Backbone
  Vector backbone: pDONR223
  Backbone manufacturer: Invitrogen
  Backbone size w/o insert (bp): 2790
  Vector type: Gateway Entry vector
Growth in bacteria
  Bacterial resistance: Spectinomycin, 50 μg/mL
  Growth temperature: 37°C
  Growth strain: DH5alpha
  Copy number: High Copy
Gene/Insert
  Gene/Insert name: GRB10 (alt name: NM_001001550.2)
  Species: H. sapiens (human)
  Mutation: WT
  Entrez Gene: GRB10 (a.k.a. GRB-IR, Grb-10, IRBP, MEG1, RSS)
  Promoter: None
  Cloning method: Gateway Cloning
  Sequencing primers: 5′ M13pUC-fwd; 3′ M13-Rev
Terms and licenses: Academic/Nonprofit Terms; Industry Terms: Not Available to Industry
Depositor comments: Closed state: stop codon immediately follows insert Supporting reference: Systematic morphological profiling of human gene and allele function via Cell Painting. Rohban MH, et al. Elife. 2017, Mar 18;6. pii: e24060. PubMed PMID 28315521
How to cite: pDONR223_GRB10_WT was a gift from Jesse Boehm & William Hahn & David Root (Addgene plasmid # 82124 ; http://n2t.net/addgene:82124 ; RRID:Addgene_82124)
