>Addgene plasmid #82124 | pDONR223_GRB10_WT | depositor partial sequence | sequence record 155495 | Insert sequence
ATGAATGCATCCCTGGAGAGCCTGTACTCGGCCTGCAGCATGCAGTCAGACACGGTGCCCCTCCTGCAGA
ATGGCCAGCATGCCCGCAGCCAGCCTCGGGCTTCAGGCCCTCCTCGGTCCATCCAGCCACAGGTGTCCCC
AAGGCAGAGGGTGCAGCGCTCCCAGCCTGTGCACATCCTCGCTGTCAGGCGCCTTCAGGAGGAAGACCAG
CAGTTTAGAACCTCATCTCTGCCGGCCATCCCCAATCCTTTTCCTGAACTCTGTGGCCCTGGGAGCCCCC
CTGTGCTCACGCCGGGTTCTTTACCTCCGAGCCAGGCCGCCGCAAAGCAGGATGTTAAAGTCTTTAGTGA
AGATGGGACAAGCAAAGTGGTGGAGATTCTAGCAGACATGACAGCCAGAGACCTGTGCCAATTGCTGGTT
TACAAAAGTCACTGTGTGGATGACAACAGCTGGACACTAGTGGAGCACCACCCGCACCTAGGATTAGAGA
GGTGCTTGGAAGACCATGAGCTGGTGGTCCAGGTGGAGAGTACCATGGCCAGTGAGAGTAAATTTCTATT
CAGGAAGAATTACGCAAAATACGAGTTCTTTAAAAATCCCATGAATTTCTTCCCAGAACAGATGGTTACT
TGGTGCCAGCAGTCAAATGGCAGTCAAACCCAGCTTTTGCAGAATTTTCTGAACTCCAGTAGTTGTCCTG
AAATTCAAGGGTTTTTGCATGTGAAAGAGCTGGGAAAGAAATCATGGAAAAAGCTGTATGTGTGTTTGCG
GAGATCTGGCCTTTATTGCTCCACCAAGGGAACTTCAAAGGAACCCAGACACCTGCAGCTGCTGGCCGAC
CTGGAGGACAGCAACATCTTCTCCCTGATCGCTGGCAGGAAGCAGTACAACGCCCCTACAGACCACGGGC
TCTGCATAAAGCCAAACAAAGTCAGGAATGAAACTAAAGAGCTGAGGTTGCTCTGTGCAGAGGACGAGCA
AACCAGGACGTGCTGGATGACAGCGTTCAGACTCCTCAAGTATGGAATGCTCCTTTACCAGAATTACCGA
ATCCCTCAGCAGAGGAAGGCCTTGCTGTCCCCGTTCTCGACGCCAGTGCGCAGTGTCTCCGAGAACTCCC
TCGTGGCAATGGATTTTTCTGGGCAAACAGGACGCGTGATAGAGAATCCGGCGGAGGCCCAGAGCGCAGC
CCTGGAGGAGGGCCACGCCTGGAGGAAGCGAAGCACACGGATGAACATCCTAGGTAGCCAAAGTCCCCTC
CACCCTTCTACCCTAAGTACAGTGATTCACAGGACACAGCACTGGTTTCACGGGAGGATCTCCAGGGAGG
AATCCCACAGGATCATTAAACAGCAAGGGCTCGTGGATGGGCTTTTTCTCCTCCGTGACAGCCAGAGTAA
TCCAAAGGCATTTGTACTCACACTGTGTCATCACCAGAAAATTAAAAATTTCCAGATCTTACCTTGCGAG
GACGACGGGCAGACGTTCTTCAGCCTAGATGACGGGAACACCAAATTCTCTGACCTGATCCAGCTGGTTG
ACTTTTACCAGCTGAACAAAGGAGTCCTGCCTTGCAAACTCAAGCACCACTGCATCCGAGTGGCCTTA
